Addgene plasmid #100701: YCe2750 HC_Kan_3'ITR-PB_p24
Purpose: part designed to occupy position 24 of EMMA. Functional category: Inverted Terminal Repeat
Depositing lab: Yizhi Cai. Depositing organization: University of Edinburgh. Publication: EMMA: An Extensible Mammalian Modular Assembly Toolkit for the Rapid Design and Production of Diverse Expression Vectors. Martella A, Matjusaitis M, Auxillos J, Pollard SM, Cai Y. ACS Synth Biol. 2017 Apr 24. doi: 10.1021/acssynbio.7b00016. PubMed 28418644.
Backbone
  Vector backbone: pSMART HC_Kan
  Vector type: Synthetic Biology
Growth in bacteria
  Bacterial resistance: Kanamycin, 50 μg/mL
  Growth temperature: 37°C
  Growth strain: DH5alpha
  Copy number: High Copy
Gene/Insert
  Gene/Insert name: Piggybac 3' ITR
  Species: Synthetic
  Cloning method: Restriction Enzyme; 5′ cloning site Unknown (unknown if destroyed); 3′ cloning site Unknown (unknown if destroyed)
Terms and licenses: Academic/Nonprofit Terms; Industry Terms: Not Available to Industry
Depositor comments: 3' transposon-specific inverted terminal repeat sequences (ITRs) recognized by PiggyBac transposase
How to cite: YCe2750 HC_Kan_3'ITR-PB_p24 was a gift from Yizhi Cai (Addgene plasmid # 100701 ; http://n2t.net/addgene:100701 ; RRID:Addgene_100701)
