[The description below was written by a language model from this plasmid's Addgene catalogue record and pLannotate feature annotations shown in this document.]
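Description:
YCe2750 HC_Kan_3'ITR-PB_p24 is a small (about 2.06 kb) synthetic-biology part plasmid from the EMMA (Extensible Mammalian Modular Assembly) toolkit, built on the pSMART HC_Kan backbone. It is a storage and donor vector for a single modular DNA part, not an expression construct in its own right. It is propagated in E. coli at high copy number through a ColE1/pUC-type origin and is selected with kanamycin, via an aph(3')-Ia aminoglycoside phosphotransferase gene annotated as driven by the cat promoter. The backbone modules are bracketed by transcription terminators (tonB, T7 early and T3 early), a layout that insulates the cloned part from read-through transcription originating in the vector.

The payload is the PiggyBac 3' inverted terminal repeat, a synthetic copy of the transposon-end sequence recognised by PiggyBac transposase, formatted to occupy position 24 in the EMMA assembly scheme under the functional category "Inverted Terminal Repeat". When paired with a matching 5' ITR in an assembled mammalian expression vector, the two ends would flank the cargo, allowing the transposase to excise it and integrate it into a host genome. The record does not give the cloning sites or the flanking assembly sequences.

The automated annotation does not label the ITR itself. It presumably lies in the otherwise unannotated region outside the backbone features. The only hit there is a 16-nt "copia promoter" fragment, most likely a chance short match and not a functional element. The depositor and sequencing-derived records differ by a few nucleotides and are in opposite orientation, but they show the same feature set.
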