Features (pLannotate 1.2.2; 7 found; start..end, strand, type, name):
    132..147     -  promoter       copia promoter (fragment): strong promoter from the Drosophila transposable element copia (Sinclair et al., 1986)
    403..432     +  terminator     T3Te terminator: phage T3 early transcription terminator
    454..1041    +  rep_origin     ori: high-copy-number ColE1/pMB1/pBR322/pUC origin of replication
   1053..1080    -  terminator     T7Te terminator: phage T7 early transcription terminator
   1104..1919    -  CDS            KanR: aminoglycoside phosphotransferase; aph(3')-Ia; confers resistance to kanamycin in bacteria or G418 (Geneticin®) in eukaryotes
   1920..2022    -  promoter       cat promoter: promoter of the E. coli cat gene encoding chloramphenicol acetyltransferase
   2023..2054    -  terminator     tonB terminator: bidirectional E. coli tonB-P14 transcription terminator
>Addgene plasmid #100701 | YCe2750 HC_Kan_3'ITR-PB_p24 | depositor full sequence | sequence record 189627 | YCe2750 HC_Kan_3'ITR-PB_p24 sequence 2059 bps
CTATGGAGGTCAGGTATGATTTAAATGGTCAGTATTGAGCGATATCTAGAGAATTCGTACGTCTCGCACG
TGCATCCACGATCTAGTCACTTTGTTACTTTATAGAAGAAATTTTGAGTTTTTGTTTTTTTTTAATAAAT
AAATAAACATAAATAAATTGTTTGTTGAATTTATTATTAGTATGTAAGTGTAAATATAATAAAACTTAAT
ATCTATTCAAATTAATAAATAAACGTCAATTTTACGCATGATTATCTTTAACGTACGTCACAATATGATT
ATCTTTCTAGGGTTAACTACTCACCCTCGAGCATAACACTGCGAGACGAAAACGAATTCAAGCTTGATAT
CATTCAGGACGAGCCTCAGACTCCAGCGTAACTGGACTGCAATCAACTCACTGGCTCACCTTCACGGGTG
GGCCTTTCTTCGGTAGAAAATCAAAGGATCTTCTTGAGATCCTTTTTTTCTGCGCGTAATCTGCTGCTTG
CAAACAAAAAAACCACCGCTACCAGCGGTGGTTTGTTTGCCGGATCAAGAGCTACCAACTCTTTTTCCGA
GGTAACTGGCTTCAGCAGAGCGCAGATACCAAATACTGTTCTTCTAGTGTAGCCGTAGTTAGGCCACCAC
TTCAAGAACTCTGTAGCACCGCCTACATACCTCGCTCTGCTAATCCTGTTACCAGTGGCTGCTGCCAGTG
GCGATAAGTCGTGTCTTACCGGGTTGGACTCAAGACGATAGTTACCGGATAAGGCGCAGCGGTCGGGCTG
AACGGGGGGTTCGTGCACACAGCCCAGCTTGGAGCGAACGACCTACACCGAACTGAGATACCTACAGCGT
GAGCTATGAGAAAGCGCCACGCTTCCCGAAGGGAGAAAGGCGGACAGGTATCCGGTAAGCGGCAGGGTCG
GAACAGGAGAGCGCACGAGGGAGCTTCCAGGGGGAAACGCCTGGTATCTTTATAGTCCTGTCGGGTTTCG
CCACCTCTGACTTGAGCATCGATTTTTGTGATGCTCGTCAGGGGGGCGGAGCCTATGGAAAAACGCCAGC
AACGCAGAAAGGCCCACCCGAAGGTGAGCCAGGTGATTACATTTGGGCCCTCATTAGAAAAACTCATCGA
GCATCAAGTGAAACTGCAATTTATTCATATCAGGATTATCAATACCATATTTTTGAAAAAGCCGTTTCTG
TAATGAAGGAGAAAACTCACCGAGGCAGTTCCATAGGATGGCAAGATCCTGGTATCGGTCTGCGATTCCG
ACTCGTCCAACATCAATACAACCTATTAATTTCCCCTCGTCAAAAATAAGGTTATCAAGTGAGAAATCAC
CATGAGTGACGACTGAATCCGGTGAGAATGGCAAAAGCTTATGCATTTCTTTCCAGACTTGTTCAACAGG
CCAGCCATTACGCTCGTCATCAAAATCACTCGCACCAACCAAACCGTTATTCATTCGTGATTGCGCCTGA
GCGAGACGAAATACGCGATCGCCGTTAAAAGGACAATTACAAACAGGAATCGAATGCAACCGGCGCAGGA
ACACTGCCAGCGCATCAACAATATTTTCACCTGAATCAGGATATTCTTCTAATACCTGGAATGCTGTTTT
CCCTGGGATCGCAGTGGTGAGTAACCATGCATCATCAGGAGTACGGATAAAATGCTTGATGGTCGGAAGA
GGCATAAATTCCGTCAGCCAGTTTAGCCTGACCATCTCATCTGTAACATCATTGGCAACGCTACCTTTGC
CATGTTTCAGAAACAACTCTGGCGCATCGGGCTTCCCATACAATCGATAGATTGTCGCACCTGATTGCCC
GACATTATCGCGAGCCCATTTATACCCATATAAATCAGCATCCATGTTGGAATTTAATCGCGGCCTCGAG
CAAGACGTTTCCCGTTGAATATGGCTCATTTTAGCTTCCTTAGCTCCTGAAAATCTCGATAACTCAAAAA
ATACGCCCGGTAGTGATCTTATTTCATTATGGTGAAAGTTGGAACCTCTTACGTGCCGATCAAGTCAAAA
GCCTCCGGTCGGAGGCTTTTGACTTTCTG
