Features (pLannotate 1.2.2; 7 found; start..end, strand, type, name):
     20..51      +  terminator     tonB terminator: bidirectional E. coli tonB-P14 transcription terminator
     52..154     +  promoter       cat promoter: promoter of the E. coli cat gene encoding chloramphenicol acetyltransferase
    155..968     +  CDS            KanR (fragment): aminoglycoside phosphotransferase; aph(3')-Ia; confers resistance to kanamycin in bacteria or G418 (Geneticin®) in eukaryotes
    991..1018    +  terminator     T7Te terminator: phage T7 early transcription terminator
   1030..1617    -  rep_origin     ori: high-copy-number ColE1/pMB1/pBR322/pUC origin of replication
   1639..1668    -  terminator     T3Te terminator: phage T3 early transcription terminator
   1924..1939    +  promoter       copia promoter (fragment): strong promoter from the Drosophila transposable element copia (Sinclair et al., 1986)
>Addgene plasmid #100701 | YCe2750 HC_Kan_3'ITR-PB_p24 | addgene full sequence | sequence record 192926 | Addgene NGS Result
CCTGACCTCCATAGCAGAAAGTCAAAAGCCTCCGACCGGAGGCTTTTGACTTGATCGGCACGTAAGAGGT
TCCAACTTTCACCATAATGAAATAAGATCACTACCGGGCGTATTTTTTGAGTTATCGAGATTTTCAGGAG
CTAAGGAAGCTAAAATGAGCCATATTCAACGGGAAACGTCTTGCTCGAGGCCGCGATTAAATTCCAACAT
GGATGCTGATTTATATGGGTATAAATGGGCTCGCGATAATGTCGGGCAATCAGGTGCGACAATCTATCGA
TTGTATGGGAAGCCCGATGCGCCAGAGTTGTTTCTGAAACATGGCAAAGGTAGCGTTGCCAATGATGTTA
CAGATGAGATGGTCAGGCTAAACTGGCTGACGGAATTTATGCCTCTTCCGACCATCAAGCATTTTATCCG
TACTCCTGATGATGCATGGTTACTCACCACTGCGATCCCAGGGAAAACAGCATTCCAGGTATTAGAAGAA
TATCCTGATTCAGGTGAAAATATTGTTGATGCGCTGGCAGTGTTCCTGCGCCGGTTGCATTCGATTCCTG
TTTGTAATTGTCCTTTTAACGGCGATCGCGTATTTCGTCTCGCTCAGGCGCAATCACGAATGAATAACGG
TTTGGTTGGTGCGAGTGATTTTGATGACGAGCGTAATGGCTGGCCTGTTGAACAAGTCTGGAAAGAAATG
CATAAGCTTTTGCCATTCTCACCGGATTCAGTCGTCACTCATGGTGATTTCTCACTTGATAACCTTATTT
TTGACGAGGGGAAATTAATAGGTTGTATTGATGTTGGACGAGTCGGAATCGCAGACCGATACCAGGATCT
TGCCATCCTATGGAACTGCCTCGGTGAGTTTTCTCCTTCATTACAGAAACGGCTTTTTCAAAAATATGGT
ATTGATAATCCTGATATGAATAAATTGCAGTTTCACTTGATGCTCGATGAGTTTTTCTGAGGGCCCAAAT
GTAATCACCTGGCTCACCTTCGGGTGGGCCTTTCTGCGTTGCTGGCGTTTTTCCATAGGCTCCGCCCCCC
TGACGAGCATCACAAAAATCGATGCTCAAGTCAGAGGTGGCGAAACCCGACAGGACTATAAAGATACCAG
GCGTTTCCCCCTGGAAGCTCCCTCGTGCGCTCTCCTGTTCCGACCCTGCCGCTTACCGGATACCTGTCCG
CCTTTCTCCCTTCGGGAAGCGTGGCGCTTTCTCATAGCTCACGCTGTAGGTATCTCAGTTCGGTGTAGGT
CGTTCGCTCCAAGCTGGGCTGTGTGCACGAACCCCCCGTTCAGCCCGACCGCTGCGCCTTATCCGGTAAC
TATCGTCTTGAGTCCAACCCGGTAAGACACGACTTATCGCCACTGGCAGCAGCCACTGGTAACAGGATTA
GCAGAGCGAGGTATGTAGGCGGTGCTACAGAGTTCTTGAAGTGGTGGCCTAACTACGGCTACACTAGAAG
AACAGTATTTGGTATCTGCGCTCTGCTGAAGCCAGTTACCTCGGAAAAAGAGTTGGTAGCTCTTGATCCG
GCAAACAAACCACCGCTGGTAGCGGTGGTTTTTTTGTTTGCAAGCAGCAGATTACGCGCAGAAAAAAAGG
ATCTCAAGAAGATCCTTTGATTTTCTACCGAAGAAAGGCCCACCCGTGAAGGTGAGCCAGTGAGTTGATT
GCAGTCCAGTTACGCTGGAGTCTGAGGCTCGTCCTGAATGATATCAAGCTTGAATTCGTTTTCGTCTCGC
AGTGTTATGCTCGAGGGTGAGTAGTTAACCCTAGAAAGATAATCATATTGTGACGTACGTTAAAGATAAT
CATGCGTAAAATTGACGTTTATTTATTAATTTGAATAGATATTAAGTTTTATTATATTTACACTTACATA
CTAATAATAAATTCAACAAACAATTTATTTATGTTTATTTATTTATTAAAAAAAAACAAAAACTCAAAAT
TTCTTCTATAAAGTAACAAAGTGACTAGATCGTGGATGCACGTGCGAGACGTACGAATTCTCTAGATATC
GCTCAATACTGACCATTTAAATCATA
